>Addgene plasmid #112045 | pJW1671 | depositor full sequence | sequence record 210833 | pJW1671 sequence 7182 bps
TCGCGCGTTTCGGTGATGACGGTGAAAACCTCTGACACATGCAGCTCCCGGAGACGGTCACAGCTTGTCT
GTAAGCGGATGCCGGGAGCAGACAAGCCCGTCAGGGCGCGTCAGCGGGTGTTGGCGGGTGTCGGGGCTGG
CTTAACTATGCGGCATCAGAGCAGATTGTACTGAGAGTGCACCACGCTTTTCAATTCAATTCATCATTTT
TTTTTTATTCTTTTTTTTGATTTCGGTTTCTTTGAAATTTTTTTGATTCGGTAATCTCCGAACAGAAGGA
AGAACGAAGGAAGGAGCACAGACTTAGATTGGTATATATACGCATATGTAGTGTTGAAGAAACATGAAAT
TGCCCAGTATTCTTAACCCAACTGCACAGAACAAAAACCTGCAGGAAACGAAGATAAATCATGTCGAAAG
CTACATATAAGGAACGTGCTGCTACTCATCCTAGTCCTGTTGCTGCCAAGCTATTTAATATCATGCACGA
AAAGCAAACAAACTTGTGTGCTTCATTGGATGTTCGTACCACCAAGGAATTACTGGAGTTAGTTGAAGCA
TTAGGTCCCAAAATTTGTTTACTAAAAACACATGTGGATATCTTGACTGATTTTTCCATGGAGGGCACAG
TTAAGCCGCTAAAGGCATTATCCGCCAAGTACAATTTTTTACTCTTCGAAGACAGAAAATTTGCTGACAT
TGGTAATACAGTCAAATTGCAGTACTCTGCGGGTGTATACAGAATAGCAGAATGGGCAGACATTACGAAT
GCACACGGTGTGGTGGGCCCAGGTATTGTTAGCGGTTTGAAGCAGGCGGCAGAAGAAGTAACAAAGGAAC
CTAGAGGCCTTTTGATGTTAGCAGAATTGTCATGCAAGGGCTCCCTATCTACTGGAGAATATACTAAGGG
TACTGTTGACATTGCGAAGAGCGACAAAGATTTTGTTATCGGCTTTATTGCTCAAAGAGACATGGGTGGA
AGAGATGAAGGTTACGATTGGTTGATTATGACACCCGGTGTGGGTTTAGATGACAAGGGAGACGCATTGG
GTCAACAGTATAGAACCGTGGATGATGTGGTCTCTACAGGATCTGACATTATTATTGTTGGAAGAGGACT
ATTTGCAAAGGGAAGGGATGCTAAGGTAGAGGGTGAACGTTACAGAAAAGCAGGCTGGGAAGCATATTTG
AGAAGATGCGGCCAGCAAAACTAAAAAACTGTATTATAAGTAAATGCATGTATACTAAACTCACAAATTA
GAGCTTCAATTTAATTATATCAGTTATTACCCTGCGGTGTGAAATACCGCACAGATGCGTAAGGAGAAAA
TACCGCATCAGGAAATTGTAAACGTTAATATTTTGTTAAAATTCGCGTTAAATTTTTGTTAAATCAGCTC
ATTTTTTAACCAATAGGCCGAAATCGGCAAAATCCCTTATAAATCAAAAGAATAGACCGAGATAGGGT
[37 nt withheld, positions 1469-1505]
AAAGAACGTGGACTCCAACGTCAAAGG
[49 nt withheld, positions 1533-1581]
T
[91 nt withheld, positions 1583-1673]
G
[124 nt withheld, positions 1675-1798]
CGCGCCATTCGCCATTCAGGCTGCGCAACTGTTGGGAAGGGCGATCGGTGCGGGCCTCTTCGCTATTACG
CCAGCTGGCGAAGGGGGGATGTGCTGCAAGGCGATTAAGTTGGGTAACGCCAGGGTTTTCCCAGTCACGA
CGTTGTAAAACGACGGCCAGTGAATTGTAATACGACTCACTATAGGGCGAATTGGAGCTCCACCGCGGTG
GCGGCCGCTCTAGAACTAGTGGATCCCCCGGGCTGCAGGGTGTGGTCAATAAGAGCGACCTCATACTATA
CCTGAGAAAGCAACCTGACCTACAGGAAAGAGTTACTCAAGAATAAGAATTTTCGTTTTAAAACCTAAGA
GTCACTTTAAAATTTGTATACACTTATTTTTTTTATAACTTATTTAATAATAAAAATCATAAATCATAAG
AAATTCGCTTATTTAGAAGTGGCGCGCCTTATTTGTACAATTCATCCATACCATGGGTAATACCAGCAGC
AGTAACAAATTCTAACAAGACCATGTGGTCTCTCTTTTCGTTTGGATCTTTGGATAAGGCAGATTGAGTG
GATAAGTAATGGTTGTCTGGTAACAAGACTGGACCATCACCAATTGGAGTATTTTGTTGATAATGGTCAG
CTAATTGAACAGAACCATCTTCAATGTTGTGTCTAATTTTGAAGTTAACTTTGATACCATTCTTTTGTTT
GTCAGCCATGATGTAAACATTGTGAGAGTTATAGTTGTATTCCAATTTGTGACCTAAAATGTTACCATCT
TCTTTAAAATCAATACCTTTTAATTCGATTCTATTAACTAAGGTATCACCTTCAAACTTGACTTCAGCTC
TGGTCTTGTAGTTACCGTCATCTTTGAAAAAAATAGTTCTTTCTTGAACATAACCTTCTGGCATGGCAGA
CTTGAAAAAGTCATGTTGTTTCATATGATCTGGGTATCTAGAAAAACATTGAACACCATAAGTTAAAGTA
GTGACTAAGGTTGGCCATGGAACTGGCAATTTACCAGTAGTACAAATAAATTTTAAGGTCAATTTACCGT
AAGTAGCATCACCTTCACCTTCACCGGAGACAGAAAATTTGTGACCATTAACATCACCATCTAATTCAAC
CAAAATTGGGACAACACCAGTGAATAATTCTTCACCTTTAGACATGTTAATTAAACCAGCACCGTCACCT
CCTTGAAAATACAAATTTTCTGAACCCGTAGAATCGAGACCGAGGAGAGGGTTAGGGATAGGCTTACCAC
TAATTTGGGCGCGACCTGTGATACCTGGGATAGAAATCCTTAATCTATGAGTAACAGGTAACTTTGGGAC
AACAGCACCAAAGGTTGTCAAAAAACAATTCCATGAAAACAATTTCAAATCATAGTGAGCATAATGAGTA
CTAACTAAGAATAGGGCGATCGGGACACTAATCAAAAATTTTCTTGAAGGAGTATATAAAGTCTCGTCGT
CAATTTGTTCCCACATCGTCAAGTTGTCATAAGCACCACCATTGAAATCGAAAGGGGTACCCTTAATCAG
ATGGAACATGACATAGGACCCAATAACATATGTCATATTAGTCAGAGTCCACGACCATTCTGTGGTAACA
CCAGGAAATAAATTATAAAATAGTTTCAGCAGTATGATAATGACCACATGAATAATCCAAGCGCCGCGTT
GGTCTACCCAAGTAGCATTCATATTTGGTAGAAGTTGCTGGTCATTTTCATCTTCAAAAGTCTCCGGTTC
CACATGTGAAATTATGCTGGAAGAACGCCTTCTTCTATGATCTTTCACAGGTTCCGTCGTTTTAATTGAT
GAAGATGCACTGCCTGCAGAAGGAAACGGCTTAAGGTCCGTTTGATTTCGACTATACGAGGTAGAAGCCG
CCTCAGCAGTTCCTTGATAATCTAATTCGGTCATTTCTCCTTGACGTTAAAGTATAGAGGTATATTAACA
ATTTTTTGTTGATACTTTTATGACATTTGAATAAGAAGTAATACAAACTGAAAATGTTGAAAGTATTAGT
TAAAGTGGTTATGCAGCTTTTCCATTTATATATCTGTTAATAGATCAAAAATCATCGCTTCGCTGATTAA
TTACCCCAGAAACAAGGCTAAAAAACTAATCGCATTATCATCCTATGGTTGTTAATTTGATTCGTTAATT
TGAAGGTTTGTGGGGCCAGGTTACTGCCAATTTTTCCTCTTCATAACCATAAAAGCTAGTATTGTAGAAT
CTTTATTGTTCGGAGCAGTGCGGCGCGAGGCACATCTGCGTTTCAGGAACGCGACCGGTGAAGACGAGGA
CGCACGGAGGAGAGTCTTCCGTCGGAGGGCTGTCGCCCGCTCGGCGGCTTCTAATCCGTACTTCAATATA
GCAATGAGCAGTTAAGCGTATTACTGAAAGTTCCAAAGAGAAGGTTTTTTTAGGCTAAGATAATGGGGCT
CTTTACATTTCCACAACATATAAGTAAGATTAGATATGGATATGTATATGGTGGTAATGCCATGTAATAT
GATTATTAAACTTCTTTGCGTCCATCCAAGATATCAAGCTTATCGATACCGTCGACCTCGAGGGGGGGCC
CGGTACCCAGCTTTTGTTCCCTTTAGTGAGGGTTAATTCCGAGCTTGGCGTAATCATGGTCATAGCTGTT
TCCTGTGTGAAATTGTTATCCGCTCACAATTCCACACAACATAGGAGCCGGAAGCATAAAGTGTAAAGCC
TGGGGTGCCTAATGAGTGAGGTAACTCACATTAATTGCGTTGCGCTCACTGCCCGCTTTCCAGTCGGGAA
ACCTGTCGTGCCAGCTGCATTAATGAATCGGCCAACGCGCGGGGAGAGGCGGTTTGCGTATTGGGCGCTC
TTCCGCTTCCTCGCTCACTGACTCGCTGCGCTCGGTCGTTCGGCTGCGGCGAGCGGTATCAGCTCACTCA
AAGGCGGTAATACGGTTATCCACAGAATCAGGGGATAACGCAGGAAAGAACATGTGAGCAAAAGGCCAGC
AAAAGGCCAGGAACCGTAAAAAGGCCGCGTTGCTGGCGTTTTTCCATAGGCTCGGCCCCCCTGACGAGCA
TCACAAAAATCGACGCTCAAGTCAGAGGTGGCGAAACCCGACAGGACTATAAAGATACCAGGCGTTCCCC
CCTGGAAGCTCCCTCGTGCGCTCTCCTGTTCCGACCCTGCCGCTTACCGGATACCTGTCCGCCTTTCTCC
CTTCGGGAAGCGTGGCGCTTTCTCAATGCTCACGCTGTAGGTATCTCAGTTCGGTGTAGGTCGTTCGCTC
CAAGCTGGGCTGTGTGCACGAACCCCCCGTTCAGCCCGACCGCTGCGCCTTATCCGGTAACTATCGTCTT
GAGTCCAACCCGGTAAGACACGACTTATCGCCACTGGCAGCAGCCACTGGTAACAGGATTAGCAGAGCGA
GGTATGTAGGCGGTGCTACAGAGTTCTTGAAGTGGTGGCCTAACTACGGCTACACTAGAAGGACAGTATT
TGGTATCTGCGCTCTGCTGAAGCCAGTTACCTTCGGAAAAAGAGTTGGTAGCTCTTGATCCGGCAAACAA
ACCACCGCTGGTAGCGGTGGTTTTTTTGTTTGCAAGCAGCAGATTACGCGCAGAAAAAAAGGATCTCAAG
AAGATCCTTTGATCTTTTCTACGGGGTCTGACGCTCAGTGGAACGAAAACTCACGTTAAGGGATTTTGGT
CATGAGATTATCAAAAAGGATCTTCACCTAGATCCTTTTAAATTAAAAATGAAGTTTTAAATCAATCTAA
AGTATATATGAGTAAACTTGGTCTGACAGTTACCAATGCTTAATCAGTGAGGCACCTATCTCAGCGATCT
GTCTATTTCGTTCATCCATAGTTGCCTGACTGCCCGTCGTGTAGATAACTACGATACGGGAGGGCTTACC
ATCTGGCCCCAGTGCTGCAATGATACCGCGAGACCCACGCTCACCGGCTCCAGATTTATCAGCAATAAAC
CAGCCAGCCGGAAGGGCCGAGCGCAGAAGTGGTCCTGCAACTTTATCCGCCTCCATCCAGTCTATTAATT
GTTGCCGGGAAGCTAGAGTAAGTAGTTCGCCAGTTAATAGTTTGCGCAACGTTGTTGCCATTGCTACAGG
CATCGTGGTGTCACGCTCGTCGTTTGGTATGGCTTCATTCAGCTCCGGTTCCCAACGATCAAGGCGAGTT
ACATGATCCCCCATGTTGTGAAAAAAAGCGGTTAGCTCCTTCGGTCCTCCGATCGTTGTCAGAAGTAAGT
TGGCCGCAGTGTTATCACTCATGGTTATGGCAGCACTGCATAATTCTCTTACTGTCATGCCATCCGTAAG
ATGCTTTTCTGTGACTGGTGAGTACTCAACCAAGTCATTCTGAGAATAGTGTATGCGGCGACCGAGTTGC
TCTTGCCCGGCGTCAATACGGGATAATACCGCGCCACATAGCAGAACTTTAAAAGTGCTCATCATTGGAA
AACGTTCTTCGGGGCGAAAACTCTCAAGGATCTTACCGCTGTTGAGATCCAGTTCGATGTAACCCACTCG
TGCACCCAACTGATCTTCAGCATCTTTTACTTTCACCAGCGTTTCTGGGTGAGCAAAAACAGGAAGGCAA
AATGCCGCAAAAAAGGGAATAAGGGCGACACGGAAATGTTGAATACTCATACTCTTCCTTTTTCAATATT
ATTGAAGCATTTATCAGGGTTATTGTCTCATGAGCGGATACATATTTGAATGTATTTAGAAAAATAAACA
AATAGGGGTTCCGCGCACATTTCCCCGAAAAGTGCCACCTGGGTCCTTTTCATCACGTGCTATAAAAATA
ATTATAATTTAAATTTTTTAATATAAATATATAAATTAAAAATAGAAAGTAAAAAAAGAAATTAAAGAAA
AAATAGTTTTTGTTTTCCGAAGATGTAAAAGACTCTAGGGGGATCGCCAACAAATACTACCTTTTATCTT
GCTCTTCCTGCTCTCAGGTATTAATGCCGAATTGTTTCATCTTGTCTGTGTAGAAGACCACACACGAAAA
TCCTGTGATTTTACATTTTACTTATCGTTAATCGAATGTATATCTATTTAATCTGCTTTTCTTGTCTAAT
AAATATATATGTAAAGTACGCTTTTTGTTGAAATTTTTTAAACCTTTGTTTATTTTTTTTTCTTCATTCC
GTAACTCTTCTACCTTCTTTATTTACTTTCTAAAATCCAAATACAAAACATAAAAATAAATAAACACAGA
GTAAATTCCCAAATTATTCCATCATTAAAAGATACGAGGCGCGTGTAAGTTACAGGCAAGCGATCCGTCC
TAAGAAACCATTATTATCATGACATTAACCTATAAAAATAGGCGTATCACGAGGCCCTTTCGTC
Features (pLannotate 1.2.2; 24 found; start..end, strand, type, name):
    137..184     +  misc_feature   bom (fragment): basis of mobility region from pBR322
    195..410     +  promoter       URA3 promoter: S. cerevisiae URA3
    411..1214    +  CDS            URA3: orotidine-5'-phosphate decarboxylase, required for uracil biosynthesis; S. cerevisiae URA3; yeast auxotrophic marker, counterselectable with 5-fluoroorotic acid (5-FOA)
   1293..1342    +  misc_feature   bom (fragment): basis of mobility region from pBR322
   1343..1798    -  rep_origin     f1 ori (sequence partly withheld): f1 bacteriophage origin of replication; arrow indicates direction of (+) strand synthesis
   1806..1963    -  CDS            lacZα (fragment): LacZα fragment of β-galactosidase; lacZ fragment
   1966..1984    +  promoter       T7 promoter: promoter for bacteriophage T7 RNA polymerase
   1993..2047    +  misc_feature   MCS (fragment): pBluescript multiple cloning site
   2047..2226    -  terminator     ADH1 terminator: S. cerevisiae ADH1; transcription terminator for the S. cerevisiae alcohol dehydrogenase 1 (ADH1) gene
   2247..2963    -  CDS            yeGFP: yeast-enhanced green fluorescent protein codons optimized for translation in S. cerevisiae and C. albicans
   3015..3056    -  CDS            V5 tag: epitope tag from simian virus 5
   3057..3722    -  CDS            ORM1: ORM1_YEAST - Experimental evidence at protein level: Swiss-Prot protein existence level 1. Component of the SPOTS complex that acts as a negative regulator of sphingolipid synthesis. Acts by inhibiting serine palmitoyltransferases (LCB1 and LCB2) activity. From Saccharomyces cerevisiae (strain ATCC 204508 / S288c) (Baker's yeast).
   3722..4347    -  promoter       GAL1,10 promoter: GAL1 and GAL10 genes of S. cerevisiae; divergent inducible promoter, regulated by Gal4
   4348..4395    +  misc_feature   MCS (fragment): pBluescript multiple cloning site
   4408..4426    -  promoter       T3 promoter: promoter for bacteriophage T3 RNA polymerase
   4471..4487    -  protein_bind   lac operator: The lac repressor binds to the lac operator to inhibit transcription in E. coli. This inhibition can be relieved by adding lactose or isopropyl-β-D-thiogalactopyranoside (IPTG). lac repressor encoded by lacI
   4495..4525    -  promoter       lac promoter: promoter for the E. coli lac operon
   4540..4561    -  protein_bind   CAP binding site: CAP binding activates transcription in the presence of cAMP. E. coli catabolite activator protein
   4574..4666    -  CDS            lacI (fragment): lac repressor; lacI; The lac repressor binds to the lac operator to inhibit transcription in E. coli. This inhibition can be relieved by adding lactose or isopropyl-β-D-thiogalactopyranoside (IPTG).
   4849..5437    -  rep_origin     ori: high-copy-number ColE1/pMB1/pBR322/pUC origin of replication
   5608..6468    -  CDS            AmpR: β-lactamase; bla; confers resistance to ampicillin, carbenicillin, and related antibiotics
   6469..6573    -  promoter       AmpR promoter: bla
   6610..7113    +  misc_feature   CEN/ARS: S. cerevisiae CEN6 centromere fused to an autonomously replicating sequence
   7182..35      +  CDS            rop (fragment) (across the origin): Rop protein, which maintains plasmids at low copy number; rop
