>Addgene plasmid #112045 | pJW1671 | addgene full sequence | sequence record 215280 | Addgene NGS Result
TCGCGCGTTTCGGTGATGACGGTGAAAACCTCTGACACATGCAGCTCCCGGAGACGGTCACAGCTTGTCT
GTAAGCGGATGCCGGGAGCAGACAAGCCCGTCAGGGCGCGTCAGCGGGTGTTGGCGGGTGTCGGGGCTGG
CTTAACTATGCGGCATCAGAGCAGATTGTACTGAGAGTGCACCATACCACCTTTTCAATTCATCATTTTT
TTTTTATTCTTTTTTTTGATTTCGGTTTCCTTGAAATTTTTTTGATTCGGTAATCTCCGAACAGAAGGAA
GAACGAAGGAAGGAGCACAGACTTAGATTGGTATATATACGCATATGTAGTGTTGAAGAAACATGAAATT
GCCCAGTATTCTTAACCCAACTGCACAGAACAAAAACCTGCAGGAAACGAAGATAAATCATGTCGAAAGC
TACATATAAGGAACGTGCTGCTACTCATCCTAGTCCTGTTGCTGCCAAGCTATTTAATATCATGCACGAA
AAGCAAACAAACTTGTGTGCTTCATTGGATGTTCGTACCACCAAGGAATTACTGGAGTTAGTTGAAGCAT
TAGGTCCCAAAATTTGTTTACTAAAAACACATGTGGATATCTTGACTGATTTTTCCATGGAGGGCACAGT
TAAGCCGCTAAAGGCATTATCCGCCAAGTACAATTTTTTACTCTTCGAAGACAGAAAATTTGCTGACATT
GGTAATACAGTCAAATTGCAGTACTCTGCGGGTGTATACAGAATAGCAGAATGGGCAGACATTACGAATG
CACACGGTGTGGTGGGCCCAGGTATTGTTAGCGGTTTGAAGCAGGCGGCAGAAGAAGTAACAAAGGAACC
TAGAGGCCTTTTGATGTTAGCAGAATTGTCATGCAAGGGCTCCCTATCTACTGGAGAATATACTAAGGGT
ACTGTTGACATTGCGAAGAGCGACAAAGATTTTGTTATCGGCTTTATTGCTCAAAGAGACATGGGTGGAA
GAGATGAAGGTTACGATTGGTTGATTATGACACCCGGTGTGGGTTTAGATGACAAGGGAGACGCATTGGG
TCAACAGTATAGAACCGTGGATGATGTGGTCTCTACAGGATCTGACATTATTATTGTTGGAAGAGGACTA
TTTGCAAAGGGAAGGGATGCTAAGGTAGAGGGTGAACGTTACAGAAAAGCAGGCTGGGAAGCATATTTGA
GAAGATGCGGCCAGCAAAACTAAAAAACTGTATTATAAGTAAATGCATGTATACTAAACTCACAAATTAG
AGCTTCAATTTAATTATATCAGTTATTACCCTATGCGGTGTGAAATACCGCACAGATGCGTAAGGAGAAA
ATACCGCATCAGGAAATTGTAAGCGTTAATATTTTGTTAAAATTCGCGTTAAATTTTTGTTAAATCAGCT
CATTTTTTAACCAATAGGCCGAAATCGGCAAAATCCCTTATAAATCAAAAGAATAGACCGAGATAGGGT
[37 nt withheld, positions 1470-1506]
AAAGAACGTGGACTCCAACGTCAAAGG
[49 nt withheld, positions 1534-1582]
T
[91 nt withheld, positions 1584-1674]
G
[124 nt withheld, positions 1676-1799]
CCATTCGCCATTCAGGCTGCGCAACTGTTGGGAAGGGCGATCGGTGCGGGCCTCTTCGCTATTACGCCAG
CTGGCGAAAGGGGGATGTGCTGCAAGGCGATTAAGTTGGGTAACGCCAGGGTTTTCCCAGTCACGACGTT
GTAAAACGACGGCCAGTGAATTGTAATACGACTCACTATAGGGCGAATTGGAGCTCCACCGCGGTGGCGG
CCGCTCTAGAACTAGTGGATCCCCCGGGCTGCAGGGTGTGGTCAATAAGAGCGACCTCATACTATACCTG
AGAAAGCAACCTGACCTACAGGAAAGAGTTACTCAAGAATAAGAATTTTCGTTTTAAAACCTAAGAGTCA
CTTTAAAATTTGTATACACTTATTTTTTTTATAACTTATTTAATAATAAAAATCATAAATCATAAGAAAT
TCGCTTATTTAGAAGTGGCGCGCCTTATTTGTACAATTCATCCATACCATGGGTAATACCAGCAGCAGTA
ACAAATTCTAACAAGACCATGTGGTCTCTCTTTTCGTTTGGATCTTTGGATAAGGCAGATTGAGTGGATA
AGTAATGGTTGTCTGGTAACAAGACTGGACCATCACCAATTGGAGTATTTTGTTGATAATGGTCAGCTAA
TTGAACAGAACCATCTTCAATGTTGTGTCTAATTTTGAAGTTAACTTTGATACCATTCTTTTGTTTGTCA
GCCATGATGTAAACATTGTGAGAGTTATAGTTGTATTCCAATTTGTGACCTAAAATGTTACCATCTTCTT
TAAAATCAATACCTTTTAATTCGATTCTATTAACTAAGGTATCACCTTCAAACTTGACTTCAGCTCTGGT
CTTGTAGTTACCGTCATCTTTGAAAAAAATAGTTCTTTCTTGAACATAACCTTCTGGCATGGCAGACTTG
AAAAAGTCATGTTGTTTCATATGATCTGGGTATCTAGAAAAACATTGAACACCATAAGTTAAAGTAGTGA
CTAAGGTTGGCCATGGAACTGGCAATTTACCAGTAGTACAAATAAATTTTAAGGTCAATTTACCGTAAGT
AGCATCACCTTCACCTTCACCGGAGACAGAAAATTTGTGACCATTAACATCACCATCTAATTCAACCAAA
ATTGGGACAACACCAGTGAATAATTCTTCACCTTTAGACATGTTAATTAAACCAGCACCGTCACCTCCTT
GAAAATACAAATTTTCTGAACCCGTAGAATCGAGACCGAGGAGAGGGTTAGGGATAGGCTTACCACTAAT
TTGGGCGCGACCTGTGATACCTGGGATAGAAATCCTTAATCTATGAGTAACAGGTAACTTTGGGACAACA
GCACCAAAGGTTGTCAAAAAACAATTCCATGAAAACAATTTCAAATCATAGTGAGCATAATGAGTACTAA
CTAAGAATAGGGCGATCGGGACACTAATCAAAAATTTTCTTGAAGGAGTATATAAAGTCTCGTCGTCAAT
TTGTTCCCACATCGTCAAGTTGTCATAAGCACCACCATTGAAATCGAAAGGGGTACCCTTAATCAGATGG
AACATGACATAGGACCCAATAACATATGTCATATTAGTCAGAGTCCACGACCATTCTGTGGTAACACCAG
GAAATAAATTATAAAATAGTTTCAGCAGTATGATAATGACCACATGAATAATCCAAGCGCCGCGTTGGTC
TACCCAAGTAGCATTCATATTTGGTAGAAGTTGCTGGTCATTTTCATCTTCAAAAGTCTCCGGTTCCACA
TGTGAAATTATGCTGGAAGAACGCCTTCTTCTATGATCTTTCACAGGTTCCGTCGTTTTAATTGATGAAG
ATGCACTGCCTGCAGAAGGAAACGGCTTAAGGTCCGTTTGATTTCGACTATACGAGGTAGAAGCCGCCTC
AGCAGTTCCTTGATAATCTAATTCGGTCATTTCTCCTTGACGTTAAAGTATAGAGGTATATTAACAATTT
TTTGTTGATACTTTTATGACATTTGAATAAGAAGTAATACAAACTGAAAATGTTGAAAGTATTAGTTAAA
GTGGTTATGCAGCTTTTCCATTTATATATCTGTTAATAGATCAAAAATCATCGCTTCGCTGATTAATTAC
CCCAGAAACAAGGCTAAAAAACTAATCGCATTATCATCCTATGGTTGTTAATTTGATTCGTTAATTTGAA
GGTTTGTGGGGCCAGGTTACTGCCAATTTTTCCTCTTCATAACCATAAAAGCTAGTATTGTAGAATCTTT
ATTGTTCGGAGCAGTGCGGCGCGAGGCACATCTGCGTTTCAGGAACGCGACCGGTGAAGACGAGGACGCA
CGGAGGAGAGTCTTCCGTCGGAGGGCTGTCGCCCGCTCGGCGGCTTCTAATCCGTACTTCAATATAGCAA
TGAGCAGTTAAGCGTATTACTGAAAGTTCCAAAGAGAAGGTTTTTTTAGGCTAAGATAATGGGGCTCTTT
ACATTTCCACAACATATAAGTAAGATTAGATATGGATATGTATATGGTGGTAATGCCATGTAATATGATT
ATTAAACTTCTTTGCGTCCATCCAAGATATCAAGCTTATCGATACCGTCGACCTCGAGGGGGGGCCCGGT
ACCAGCTTTTGTTCCCTTTAGTGAGGGTTAATTTCGAGCTTGGCGTAATCATGGTCATAGCTGTTTCCTG
TGTGAAATTGTTATCCGCTCACAATTCCACACAACATACGAGCCGGAAGCATAAAGTGTAAAGCCTGGGG
TGCCTAATGAGTGAGCTAACTCACATTAATTGCGTTGCGCTCACTGCCCGCTTTCCAGTCGGGAAACCTG
TCGTGCCAGCTGCATTAATGAATCGGCCAACGCGCGGGGAGAGGCGGTTTGCGTATTGGGCGCTCTTCCG
CTTCCTCGCTCACTGACTCGCTGCGCTCGGTCGTTCGGCTGCGGCGAGCGGTATCAGCTCACTCAAAGGC
GGTAATACGGTTATCCACAGAATCAGGGGATAACGCAGGAAAGAACATGTGAGCAAAAGGCCAGCAAAAG
GCCAGGAACCGTAAAAAGGCCGCGTTGCTGGCGTTTTTCCATAGGCTCCGCCCCCCTGACGAGCATCACA
AAAATCGACGCTCAAGTCAGAGGTGGCGAAACCCGACAGGACTATAAAGATACCAGGCGTTTCCCCCTGG
AAGCTCCCTCGTGCGCTCTCCTGTTCCGACCCTGCCGCTTACCGGATACCTGTCCGCCTTTCTCCCTTCG
GGAAGCGTGGCGCTTTCTCATAGCTCACGCTGTAGGTATCTCAGTTCGGTGTAGGTCGTTCGCTCCAAGC
TGGGCTGTGTGCACGAACCCCCCGTTCAGCCCGACCGCTGCGCCTTATCCGGTAACTATCGTCTTGAGTC
CAACCCGGTAAGACACGACTTATCGCCACTGGCAGCAGCCACTGGTAACAGGATTAGCAGAGCGAGGTAT
GTAGGCGGTGCTACAGAGTTCTTGAAGTGGTGGCCTAACTACGGCTACACTAGAAGAACAGTATTTGGTA
TCTGCGCTCTGCTGAAGCCAGTTACCTTCGGAAAAAGAGTTGGTAGCTCTTGATCCGGCAAACAAACCAC
CGCTGGTAGCGGTGGTTTTTTTGTTTGCAAGCAGCAGATTACGCGCAGAAAAAAAGGATCTCAAGAAGAT
CCTTTGATCTTTTCTACGGGGTCTGACGCTCAGTGGAACGAAAACTCACGTTAAGGGATTTTGGTCATGA
GATTATCAAAAAGGATCTTCACCTAGATCCTTTTAAATTAAAAATGAAGTTTTAAATCAATCTAAAGTAT
ATATGAGTAAACTTGGTCTGACAGTTACCAATGCTTAATCAGTGAGGCACCTATCTCAGCGATCTGTCTA
TTTCGTTCATCCATAGTTGCCTGACTCCCCGTCGTGTAGATAACTACGATACGGGAGGGCTTACCATCTG
GCCCCAGTGCTGCAATGATACCGCGAGACCCACGCTCACCGGCTCCAGATTTATCAGCAATAAACCAGCC
AGCCGGAAGGGCCGAGCGCAGAAGTGGTCCTGCAACTTTATCCGCCTCCATCCAGTCTATTAATTGTTGC
CGGGAAGCTAGAGTAAGTAGTTCGCCAGTTAATAGTTTGCGCAACGTTGTTGCCATTGCTACAGGCATCG
TGGTGTCACGCTCGTCGTTTGGTATGGCTTCATTCAGCTCCGGTTCCCAACGATCAAGGCGAGTTACATG
ATCCCCCATGTTGTGCAAAAAAGCGGTTAGCTCCTTCGGTCCTCCGATCGTTGTCAGAAGTAAGTTGGCC
GCAGTGTTATCACTCATGGTTATGGCAGCACTGCATAATTCTCTTACTGTCATGCCATCCGTAAGATGCT
TTTCTGTGACTGGTGAGTACTCAACCAAGTCATTCTGAGAATAGTGTATGCGGCGACCGAGTTGCTCTTG
CCCGGCGTCAATACGGGATAATACCGCGCCACATAGCAGAACTTTAAAAGTGCTCATCATTGGAAAACGT
TCTTCGGGGCGAAAACTCTCAAGGATCTTACCGCTGTTGAGATCCAGTTCGATGTAACCCACTCGTGCAC
CCAACTGATCTTCAGCATCTTTTACTTTCACCAGCGTTTCTGGGTGAGCAAAAACAGGAAGGCAAAATGC
CGCAAAAAAGGGAATAAGGGCGACACGGAAATGTTGAATACTCATACTCTTCCTTTTTCAATATTATTGA
AGCATTTATCAGGGTTATTGTCTCATGAGCGGATACATATTTGAATGTATTTAGAAAAATAAACAAATAG
GGGTTCCGCGCACATTTCCCCGAAAAGTGCCACCTGGGTCCTTTTCATCACGTGCTATAAAAATAATTAT
AATTTAAATTTTTTAATATAAATATATAAATTAAAAATAGAAAGTAAAAAAAGAAATTAAAGAAAAAATA
GTTTTTGTTTTCCGAAGATGTAAAAGACTCTAGGGGGATCGCCAACAAATACTACCTTTTATCTTGCTCT
TCCTGCTCTCAGGTATTAATGCCGAATTGTTTCATCTTGTCTGTGTAGAAGACCACACACGAAAATCCTG
TGATTTTACATTTTACTTATCGTTAATCGAATGTATATCTATTTAATCTGCTTTTCTTGTCTAATAAATA
TATATGTAAAGTACGCTTTTTGTTGAAATTTTTTAAACCTTTGTTTATTTTTTTTTCTTCATTCCGTAAC
TCTTCTACCTTCTTTATTTACTTTCTAAAATCCAAATACAAAACATAAAAATAAATAAACACAGAGTAAA
TTCCCAAATTATTCCATCATTAAAAGATACGAGGCGCGTGTAAGTTACAGGCAAGCGATCCGTCTAAGAA
ACCATTATTATCATGACATTAACCTATAAAAATAGGCGTATCACGAGGCCCTTTCGTC
Features (pLannotate 1.2.2; 24 found; start..end, strand, type, name):
    137..186     +  misc_feature   bom (fragment): basis of mobility region from pBR322
    194..409     +  promoter       URA3 promoter: S. cerevisiae URA3
    410..1213    +  CDS            URA3: orotidine-5'-phosphate decarboxylase, required for uracil biosynthesis; S. cerevisiae URA3; yeast auxotrophic marker, counterselectable with 5-fluoroorotic acid (5-FOA)
   1292..1343    +  misc_feature   bom (fragment): basis of mobility region from pBR322
   1371..1799    -  rep_origin     f1 ori (sequence partly withheld): f1 bacteriophage origin of replication; arrow indicates direction of (+) strand synthesis
   1803..1960    -  CDS            lacZα (fragment): LacZα fragment of β-galactosidase; lacZ fragment
   1963..1981    +  promoter       T7 promoter: promoter for bacteriophage T7 RNA polymerase
   1990..2044    +  misc_feature   MCS (fragment): pBluescript multiple cloning site
   2044..2223    -  terminator     ADH1 terminator: S. cerevisiae ADH1; transcription terminator for the S. cerevisiae alcohol dehydrogenase 1 (ADH1) gene
   2244..2960    -  CDS            yeGFP: yeast-enhanced green fluorescent protein codons optimized for translation in S. cerevisiae and C. albicans
   3012..3053    -  CDS            V5 tag: epitope tag from simian virus 5
   3054..3719    -  CDS            ORM1: ORM1_YEAST - Experimental evidence at protein level: Swiss-Prot protein existence level 1. Component of the SPOTS complex that acts as a negative regulator of sphingolipid synthesis. Acts by inhibiting serine palmitoyltransferases (LCB1 and LCB2) activity. From Saccharomyces cerevisiae (strain ATCC 204508 / S288c) (Baker's yeast).
   3719..4344    -  promoter       GAL1,10 promoter: GAL1 and GAL10 genes of S. cerevisiae; divergent inducible promoter, regulated by Gal4
   4345..4392    +  misc_feature   MCS (fragment): pBluescript multiple cloning site
   4404..4422    -  promoter       T3 promoter: promoter for bacteriophage T3 RNA polymerase
   4467..4483    -  protein_bind   lac operator: The lac repressor binds to the lac operator to inhibit transcription in E. coli. This inhibition can be relieved by adding lactose or isopropyl-β-D-thiogalactopyranoside (IPTG). lac repressor encoded by lacI
   4491..4521    -  promoter       lac promoter: promoter for the E. coli lac operon
   4536..4557    -  protein_bind   CAP binding site: CAP binding activates transcription in the presence of cAMP. E. coli catabolite activator protein
   4570..4662    -  CDS            lacI (fragment): lac repressor; lacI; The lac repressor binds to the lac operator to inhibit transcription in E. coli. This inhibition can be relieved by adding lactose or isopropyl-β-D-thiogalactopyranoside (IPTG).
   4845..5433    -  rep_origin     ori: high-copy-number ColE1/pMB1/pBR322/pUC origin of replication
   5604..6464    -  CDS            AmpR: β-lactamase; bla; confers resistance to ampicillin, carbenicillin, and related antibiotics
   6465..6569    -  promoter       AmpR promoter: bla
   6606..7109    +  misc_feature   CEN/ARS: S. cerevisiae CEN6 centromere fused to an autonomously replicating sequence
   7177..35      +  CDS            rop (fragment) (across the origin): Rop protein, which maintains plasmids at low copy number; rop
