[The description below was written by a language model from this plasmid's Addgene catalogue record and pLannotate feature annotations shown in this document.]
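Description:
pJW1671 is a yeast–E. coli shuttle vector built on the pRS316 backbone for galactose-inducible expression of a tagged copy of the S. cerevisiae ORM1 gene. In yeast it is maintained as a low-copy, stably segregating episome through a CEN6/ARS element and selected by uracil prototrophy via the URA3 marker, which can also be counterselected with 5-FOA. In bacteria it replicates from a high-copy ColE1/pUC-type origin and is selected with ampicillin through the β-lactamase gene. The backbone also carries an f1 origin and the remnants of the pBluescript-style cloning region (lacZα fragment, lac promoter/operator, and flanking T7 and T3 promoters), into which the expression cassette was inserted by Gibson assembly.

The cassette sits between the split multiple cloning site fragments and consists of the GAL1,10 promoter region, used here in the GAL1 direction, driving the ORM1 coding sequence, followed in frame by a V5 epitope tag and a green fluorescent protein, and ending at the ADH1 terminator. The catalogue entry describes the C-terminal tag as V5-TEV-EGFP. The feature tables annotate the fluorescent protein as the yeast-optimised yeGFP and do not call a TEV protease site, although a short unannotated gap between V5 and GFP is where such a site would lie. Transcription is controlled by Gal4, so the fusion is induced by galactose. Orm1 is a component of the SPOTS complex that negatively regulates sphingolipid synthesis by inhibiting serine palmitoyltransferase. The associated work concerns the role of SRP in protein targeting, so the fusion presumably served as an inducible reporter detectable by fluorescence or V5, though the record does not detail its exact use. The depositor and sequencing-derived records differ by only a few nucleotides and share the same feature layout.
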