Addgene plasmid #112045: pJW1671
Purpose: CEN/ARS plasmid for GAL-inducible ORM1-V5-TEV-EGFP expression marked with URA
Depositing lab: Jonathan Weissman. Depositing organization: University of California, San Francisco (UCSF). Publication: Defining the physiological role of SRP in protein-targeting efficiency and specificity. Costa EA, Subramanian K, Nunnari J, Weissman JS. Science. 2018 Jan 18. pii: science.aar3607. doi: 10.1126/science.aar3607. PubMed 29348368.
Backbone
  Vector backbone: pRS316
  Vector type: Yeast Expression
  Selectable markers: URA3
Growth in bacteria
  Bacterial resistance: Ampicillin, 100 μg/mL
  Growth temperature: 37°C
  Growth strain: DH5alpha
  Copy number: Unknown
Gene/Insert
  Gene/Insert name: ORM1
  Species: S. cerevisiae (budding yeast)
  Promoter: GAL1
  Tag / fusion protein: V5-TEV-EGFP (C terminal on insert)
  Cloning method: Gibson Cloning
  Sequencing primers: 5′ TGTATTACTTCTTATTCAAATGTC
Terms and licenses: Academic/Nonprofit Terms; Industry Terms: Not Available to Industry
How to cite: pJW1671 was a gift from Jonathan Weissman (Addgene plasmid # 112045 ; http://n2t.net/addgene:112045 ; RRID:Addgene_112045)
